>Addgene plasmid #157316 | pD649-HAsp-HAPLN2-COMP5AP-AviTag-9xHis | depositor full sequence | sequence record 303741 | Full Sequence
TTTCAATATTATTGAAGCATTTATCAGGGTTATTGTCTCATGAGCGGATACATATTTGAATGTATTTAGA
AAAATAAACAAATAGGGGTCAGTGTTACAACCAATTAACCAATTCTGAACATTATCGCGAGCCCATTTAT
ACCTGAATATGGCTCATAACACCCCTTGCTCATGACCAAAATCCCTTAACGTGAGTTACGCGCGCGTCGT
TCCACTGAGCGTCAGACCCCGTAGAAAAGATCAAAGGATCTTCTTGAGATCCTTTTTTTCTGCGCGTAAT
CTGCTGCTTGCAAACAAAAAAACCACCGCTACCAGCGGTGGTTTGTTTGCCGGATCAAGAGCTACCAACT
CTTTTTCCGAAGGTAACTGGCTTCAGCAGAGCGCAGATACCAAATACTGTTCTTCTAGTGTAGCCGTAGT
TAGCCCACCACTTCAAGAACTCTGTAGCACCGCCTACATACCTCGCTCTGCTAATCCTGTTACCAGTGGC
TGCTGCCAGTGGCGATAAGTCGTGTCTTACCGGGTTGGACTCAAGACGATAGTTACCGGATAAGGCGCAG
CGGTCGGGCTGAACGGGGGGTTCGTGCACACAGCCCAGCTTGGAGCGAACGACCTACACCGAACTGAGAT
ACCTACAGCGTGAGCTATGAGAAAGCGCCACGCTTCCCGAAGGGAGAAAGGCGGACAGGTATCCGGTAAG
CGGCAGGGTCGGAACAGGAGAGCGCACGAGGGAGCTTCCAGGGGGAAACGCCTGGTATCTTTATAGTCCT
GTCGGGTTTCGCCACCTCTGACTTGAGCGTCGATTTTTGTGATGCTCGTCAGGGGGGCGGAGCCTATGGA
AAAACGCCAGCAACGCGGCCTTTTTACGGTTCCTGGCCTTTTGCTGGCCTTTTGCTCACATGTTCTTTCC
TGCGTTATCCCCTGATTCTGTGGATAACCGTATTACCGCCTTTGAGTGAGCTGATACCGCTCGCCGCAGC
CGAACGACCGAGCGCAGCGAGTCAGTGAGCGAGGAAGCGGAAGGCGAGAGTAGGGAACTGCCAGGCATCA
AACTAAGCAGAAGGCCCCTGACGGATGGCCTTTTTGCGTTTCTACAAACTCTTTCTGTGTTGTAAAACGA
CGGCCAGTCTTAAGCTCGGGCCCCCTGGGCGGTTCTGATAACGAGTAATCGTTAATCCGCAAATAACGTA
AAAACCCGCTTCGGCGGGTTTTTTTATGGGGGGAGTTTAGGGAAAGAGCATTTGTCAGAATATTTAAGGG
CGCCTGTCACTTTGCTTGATATATGAGAATTATTTAACCTTATAAATGAGAAAAAAGCAACGCACTTTAA
ATAAGATACGTTGCTTTTTCGATTGATGAACACCTATAATTAAACTATTCATCTATTATTTATGATTTTT
TGTATATACAATATTTCTAGTTTGTTAAAGAGAATTAAGAAAATAAATCTCGAAAATAATAAAGGGAAAA
TCAGTTTTTGATATCAAAATTATACATGTCAACGATAATACAAAATATAATACAAACTATAAGATGTTAT
CAGTATTTATTATCATTTAGAATAAATTTTGTGTCGCCCTTAATTGTGAGCGGATAACAATTACGAGCTT
CATGCACAGTGGCGTTGACTCAATATTGGCCATTAGCCATATTATTCATTGGTTATATAGCATAAATCAA
TATTGGCTATTGGCCATTGCATACGTTGTATCTATATCATAATATGTACATTTATATTGGCTCATGTCCA
ATATGACCGCCATGTTGGCATTGATTATTGACTAGTTATTAATAGTAATCAATTACGGGGTCATTAGTTC
ATAGCCCATATATGGAGTTCCGCGTTACATAACTTACGGTAAATGGCCCGCCTGGCTGACCGCCCAACGA
CCCCCGCCCATTGACGTCAATAATGACGTATGTTCCCATAGTAACGCCAATAGGGACTTTCCATTGACGT
CAATGGGTGGAGTATTTACGGTAAACTGCCCACTTGGCAGTACATCAAGTGTATCATATGCCAAGTACGC
CCCCTATTGACGTCAATGACGGTAAATGGCCCGCCTGGCATTATGCCCAGTACATGACCTTATGGGACTT
TCCTACTTGGCAGTACATCTACGTATTAGTCATCGCTATTACCATGGTGATGCGGTTTTGGCAGTACATC
AATGGGCGTGGATAGCGGTTTGACTCACGGGGATTTCCAAGTCTCCACCCCATTGACGTCAATGGGAGTT
TGTTTTGGCACCAAAATCAACGGGACTTTCCAAAATGTCGTAACAACTCCGCCCCATTGACGCAAATGGG
CGGTAGGCGTGTACGGTGGGAGGTCTATATAAGCAGAGCTCGTTTAGTGAACCGTCAGATCGCCTGGAGA
CGCCATCCACGCTGTTTTGACCTCCATAGAAGACACCGGGACCGATCCAGCCTCCGCGGCCGGGAACGGT
GCATTGGAACGCGGATTCCCCGTGCCAAGAGTGACGTAAGTACCGCCTATAGAGTCTATAGGCCCACCCC
CTTGGCTTCGTTAGAACGCGGCTACAATTAATACATAACCTTATGTATCATACACATACGATTTAGGTGA
CACTATAGAATAACATCCACTTTGCCTTTCTCTCCACAGGTGTCCACTCCCAGGTCCAACTGCACCTCGG
TTCTATCGAAAACGCGCCTGCTAGCGCCACCATGAAGACCATCATTGCCCTGAGCTACATCTTCTGCCTG
GTGTTCGCTGCGGCCGCCGATCCTGCTTCTCATCCTGGACCTCATTACCTGCTGCCTCCAATCCACGAAG
TGATCCACTCTCACAGAGGCGCCACAGCCACACTGCCTTGTGTTCTGGGAACCACACCTCCTAGCTACAA
AGTGCGGTGGTCCAAGGTGGAACCCGGCGAGCTGAGAGAGACACTGATCCTGATCACCAACGGCCTGCAC
GCCAGAGGATATGGACCTCTCGGAGGCAGAGCCAGAATGAGAAGAGGCCATAGACTGGACGCCAGCCTGG
TTATTGCCGGCGTCAGACTGGAAGATGAGGGCAGATACAGATGCGAGCTGATCAACGGCATCGAGGACGA
GTCTGTGGCCCTGACACTGTCTCTGGAAGGCGTGGTGTTTCCCTATCAGCCCAGCAGAGGCAGATACCAG
TTCAACTACTACGAGGCCAAACAGGCCTGCGAGGAACAGGATGGCAGACTGGCCACATACAGCCAGCTGT
ATCAGGCCTGGACCGAAGGCCTGGATTGGTGTAATGCTGGATGGCTGCTGGAAGGCAGCGTGCGGTATCC
TGTTCTGACAGCTAGAGCCCCTTGTGGCGGAAGAGGCAGACCTGGCATCAGAAGCTACGGCCCCAGAGAT
CGGATGAGAGACAGATACGACGCCTTCTGCTTCACATCTGCCCTGGCCGGACAGGTGTTCTTTGTGCCTG
GTAGACTGACACTGAGCGAAGCCCATGCCGCTTGTCGTAGAAGAGGCGCTGTGGTGGCTAAAGTGGGACA
TCTGTACGCCGCCTGGAAGTTCTCTGGACTGGATCAATGTGATGGCGGCTGGCTGGCCGATGGATCTGTG
CGGTTTCCTATCACAACCCCTAGACCTAGATGCGGCGGACTGCCTGATCCAGGCGTGCGGTCTTTTGGCT
TTCCTAGACCTCAGCAGGCCGCCTACGGCACATACTGCTATGCCGAGAATGGCGCGCCGGAAGATCAAGT
TGATCCAAGATTGATTGATGGCAAGGGCGGATCTCTGGAGGTGCTGTTCCAGGGACCAGGCGGAAGCGGC
AATCCCGGCGGCGATCTGGCCCCCCAGATGCTGCGCGAGCTGCAGGAGACCAATGCCGCCCTGCAGGACG
TGCGCGAGCTGCTGCGCCACCGCGTGAAGGAGATCACCTTCCTGAAGAACACCGTGATGGAGTGCGACGC
CTGCGGTATGCAGCCCTCTAGAGGCTCCGGCTCCATCATCCCAGTTGAGGAGGAGAACCCGGACTTCTGG
AACCGCGAGGCAGCCGAGGCCCTGGGTGCCGCCAAGAAGCTGCAGCCTGCACAGACAGCCGCCAAGAACC
TCATCATCTTCCTGGGCGATGGGATGGGGGTGTCTACGGTGACAGCTGCCAGGATCCTAAAAGGGCAGAA
GAAGGACAAACTGGGGCCTGAGATACCCCTGGCCATGGACCGCTTCCCATATGTGGCTCTGTCCAAGACA
TACAATGTAGACAAACATGTGCCAGACAGTGGAGCCACAGCCACGGCCTACCTGTGCGGGGTCAAGGGCA
ACTTCCAGACCATTGGCTTGAGTGCAGCCGCCCGCTTTAACCAGTGCAACACGACACGCGGCAACGAGGT
CATCTCCGTGATGAATCGGGCCAAGAAAGCAGGGAAGTCAGTGGGAGTGGTAACCACCACACGAGTGCAG
CACGCCTCGCCAGCCGGCACCTACGCCCACACGGTGAACCGCAACTGGTACTCGGACGCCGACGTGCCTG
CCTCGGCCCGCCAGGAGGGGTGCCAGGACATCGCTACGCAGCTCATCTCCAACATGGACATTGACGTGAT
CCTAGGTGGAGGCCGAAAGTACATGTTTCGCATGGGAACCCCAGACCCTGAGTACCCAGATGACTACAGC
CAAGGTGGGACCAGGCTGGACGGGAAGAATCTGGTGCAGGAATGGCTGGCGAAGCGCCAGGGTGCCCGGT
ATGTGTGGAACCGCACTGAGCTCATGCAGGCTTCCCTGGACCCGTCTGTGACCCATCTCATGGGTCTCTT
TGAGCCTGGAGACATGAAATACGAGATCCACCGAGACTCCACACTGGACCCCTCCCTGATGGAGATGACA
GAGGCTGCCCTGCGCCTGCTGAGCAGGAACCCCCGCGGCTTCTTCCTCTTCGTGGAGGGTGGTCGCATCG
ACCATGGTCATCATGAAAGCAGGGCTTACCGGGCACTGACTGAGACGATCATGTTCGACGACGCCATTGA
GAGGGCGGGCCAGCTCACCAGCGAGGAGGACACGCTGAGCCTCGTCACTGCCGACCACTCCCACGTCTTC
TCCTTCGGAGGCTACCCCCTGCGAGGGAGCTCCATCTTCGGGCTGGCCCCTGGCAAGGCCCGGGACAGGA
AGGCCTACACGGTCCTCCTATACGGAAACGGTCCAGGCTATGTGCTCAAGGACGGCGCCCGGCCGGATGT
TACCGAGAGCGAGAGCGGGAGCCCCGAGTATCGGCAGCAGTCAGCAGTGCCCCTGGACGAAGAGACCCAC
GCAGGCGAGGACGTGGCGGTGTTCGCGCGCGGCCCGCAGGCGCACCTGGTTCACGGCGTGCAGGAGCAGA
CCTTCATAGCGCACGTCATGGCCTTCGCCGCCTGCCTGGAGCCCTACACCGCCTGCGACCTGGCGCCCCC
CGCCGGCACCACCGACGCCGCGCACCCGGGTGGCGGAGGACTGAACGACATCTTCGAGGCTCAGAAAATC
GAATGGCACGAACATCACCATCACCATCACCATCACCATTAAGGCCGGCCTGTAGTCACTGGCACAACGC
GTTACCCGGTAAGCCAATCGGGTATACACGGTCGTCATACTGCAGACAGGGTTCTTCTACTTTGCAAGAT
AGTCTTGAGTAGTAAAATAAATAGATAGAGAAAATCAGCCTCGACTGTGCCTTCTAGTTGCCAGCCATCT
GTTGTTTGCCCCTCCCCCGTGCCTTCCTTGACCCTGGAAGGTGCCACTCCCACTGTCCTTTCCTAATAAA
ATGAGGAAATTGCATCACAACACTCAACCCTATCTCGGTCTATTCTTTTGATTTATAAGGGATTTTGCCG
ATTTCGGCCTATTGGTTAAAAAATGAGCTGATTTAACAAAAATTTAACGCGAATTAATTCTGTGGAATGT
GTGTCAGTTAGGGTGTGGAAAGTCCCCAGGCTCCCCAGCAGGCAGAAGTATGCAAAGCATGCATCTCAAT
TAGTCAGCAACCAGGTGTGGAAAGTCCCCAGGCTCCCCAGCAGGCAGAAGTATGCAAAGCATGCATCTCA
ATTAGTCAGCAACCATAGTCCCGCCCCTAACTCCGCCCATCCCGCCCCTAACTCCGCCCAGTTCCGCCCA
TTCTCCGCCCCATGGCTGACTAATTTTTTTTATTTATGCAGAGGCCGAGGCCGCCTCTGCCTCTGAGCTA
TTCCAGAAGTAGTGAGGAGGCTTTTTTGGAGGCCTAGGCTTTTGCAAAAAGCTCCCGGGAGCTTGTATAT
CCATTTTCGGATCTGATCAGCACGTGTTGACAATTAATCATCGGCATAGTATATCGGCATAGTATAATAC
GACAAGGTGAGGAACTAAACCATGACCGAGTACAAGCCCACGGTGCGCCTCGCCACCCGCGACGACGTCC
CCAGGGCCGTACGCACCCTCGCCGCCGCGTTCGCCGACTACCCCGCCACGCGCCACACCGTCGATCCGGA
CCGCCACATCGAGCGGGTCACCGAGCTGCAAGAACTCTTCCTCACGCGCGTCGGGCTCGACATCGGCAAG
GTGTGGGTCGCGGACGACGGCGCCGCGGTGGCGGTCTGGACCACGCCGGAGAGCGTCGAAGCGGGGGCGG
TGTTCGCCGAGATCGGCCCGCGCATGGCCGAGTTGAGCGGTTCCCGGCTGGCCGCGCAGCAACAGATGGA
AGGCCTCCTGGCGCCGCACCGGCCCAAGGAGCCCGCGTGGTTCCTGGCCACCGTCGGCGTCTCGCCCGAC
CACCAGGGCAAGGGTCTGGGCAGCGCCGTCGTGCTCCCCGGAGTGGAGGCGGCCGAGCGCGCCGGGGTGC
CCGCCTTCCTGGAGACATCCGCGCCCCGCAACCTCCCCTTCTACGAGCGGCTCGGCTTCACCGTCACCGC
CGACGTCGAGGTGCCCGAAGGACCGCGCACCTGGTGCATGACCCGCAAGCCCGGTGCCTGACACGTGCTA
CGAGATTTCGATTCCACCGCCGCCTTCTATGAAAGGTTGGGCTTCGGAATCGTTTTCCGGGACGCCGGCT
GGATGATCCTCCAGCGCGGGGATCTCATGCTGGAGTTCTTCGCCCACCCCAACTTGTTTATTGCAGCTTA
TAATGGTTACAAATAAAGCAATAGCATCACAAATTTCACAAATAAAGCATTTTTTTCACTGCATTCTAGT
TGTGGTTTGTCCAAACTCATCAATGTATCTTATCATGTCTGTATACCGTCGACCTCTAGCTAGAGCTTGG
CGTAATCATGGTCATTACCAATGCTTAATCAGTGAGGCACCTATCTCAGCGATCTGTCTATTTCGTTCAT
CCATAGTTGCCTGACTCCCCGTCGTGTAGATAACTACGATACGGGAGGGCTTACCATCTGGCCCCAGCGC
TGCGATGATACCGCGAGAACCACGCTCACCGGCTCCGGATTTATCAGCAATAAACCAGCCAGCCGGAAGG
GCCGAGCGCAGAAGTGGTCCTGCAACTTTATCCGCCTCCATCCAGTCTATTAATTGTTGCCGGGAAGCTA
GAGTAAGTAGTTCGCCAGTTAATAGTTTGCGCAACGTTGTTGCCATCGCTACAGGCATCGTGGTGTCACG
CTCGTCGTTTGGTATGGCTTCATTCAGCTCCGGTTCCCAACGATCAAGGCGAGTTACATGATCCCCCATG
TTGTGCAAAAAAGCGGTTAGCTCCTTCGGTCCTCCGATCGTTGTCAGAAGTAAGTTGGCCGCAGTGTTAT
CACTCATGGTTATGGCAGCACTGCATAATTCTCTTACTGTCATGCCATCCGTAAGATGCTTTTCTGTGAC
TGGTGAGTACTCAACCAAGTCATTCTGAGAATAGTGTATGCGGCGACCGAGTTGCTCTTGCCCGGCGTCA
ATACGGGATAATACCGCGCCACATAGCAGAACTTTAAAAGTGCTCATCATTGGAAAACGTTCTTCGGGGC
GAAAACTCTCAAGGATCTTACCGCTGTTGAGATCCAGTTCGATGTAACCCACTCGTGCACCCAACTGATC
TTCAGCATCTTTTACTTTCACCAGCGTTTCTGGGTGAGCAAAAACAGGAAGGCAAAATGCCGCAAAAAAG
GGAATAAGGGCGACACGGAAATGTTGAATACTCATATTCTTCCTT
Features (pLannotate 1.2.2; 24 found; start..end, strand, type, name):
    119..143     -  CDS            KanR (fragment): aminoglycoside phosphotransferase; aph(3')-Ia; confers resistance to kanamycin
    254..842     +  rep_origin     ori: high-copy-number ColE1/pMB1/pBR322/pUC origin of replication
   1067..1084    +  terminator     rrnB T2 terminator (fragment): transcription terminator T2 from the E. coli rrnB gene
   1109..1128    -  CDS            lacZα (fragment): LacZα fragment of β-galactosidase; lacZ fragment
   1584..1600    +  protein_bind   lac operator: The lac repressor binds to the lac operator to inhibit transcription in E. coli. This inhibition can be relieved by adding lactose or isopropyl-β-D-thiogalactopyranoside (IPTG). lac repressor encoded by lacI
   1843..2146    +  enhancer       CMV enhancer: human cytomegalovirus immediate early enhancer
   2147..2350    +  promoter       CMV promoter: human cytomegalovirus (CMV) immediate early promoter
   2486..2529    +  intron         CMV intron (fragment): modified intron A from human cytomegalovirus
   2581..2599    +  promoter       SP6 promoter: promoter for bacteriophage SP6 RNA polymerase
   2603..2640    +  CDS            IgH signal sequence (fragment): signal sequence from the mouse immunoglobulin heavy chain variable region
   2710..3690    +  CDS            HAPLN2: HPLN2_HUMAN - Also known as BRAL1. Experimental evidence at protein level: Swiss-Prot protein existence level 1. Mediates a firm binding of versican V2 to hyaluronic acid. May play a pivotal role in the formation of the hyaluronan-associated matrix in the central nervous system (CNS) which facilitates neuronal conduction and general structural stabilization. Binds to hyaluronic acid (By similarity). From Homo sapiens (Human).
   3787..3966    +  CDS            Comp (fragment): COMP_RAT - Experimental evidence at protein level: Swiss-Prot protein existence level 1. May play a role in the structural integrity of cartilage via its interaction with other extracellular matrix proteins such as the collagens and fibronectin. Can mediate the interaction of chondrocytes with the cartilage extracellular matrix through interaction with cell surface integrin receptors. Could play a role in the pathogenesis of osteoarthritis. Potent suppressor of apoptosis in both primary chondrocytes and transformed cells. Suppresses apoptosis by blocking the activation of caspase-3 and by indu
   3954..5406    +  CDS            SEAP (fragment): secreted alkaline phosphatase from human placenta The natural enzyme has a C-terminal transmembrane sequence that is replaced by a GPI anchor.
   5431..5472    +  CDS            AviTag™ (fragment): peptide tag that allows for enzymatic biotinylation
   5476..5499    +  CDS            8xHis: 8xHis affinity tag
   5645..5756    +  polyA_signal   bGH poly(A) signal: bovine growth hormone polyadenylation signal
   5757..5865    +  rep_origin     f1 ori (fragment): f1 bacteriophage origin of replication; arrow indicates direction of (+) strand synthesis
   5879..6208    +  promoter       SV40 promoter: SV40 enhancer and early promoter
   6256..6303    +  promoter       EM7 promoter: synthetic bacterial promoter&nbsp
   6322..6921    +  CDS            PuroR (fragment): puromycin N-acetyltransferase; pac from Streptomyces; confers resistance to puromycin
   6931..7056    +  CDS            ble (fragment): BLE_KLEPN - Experimental evidence at protein level: Swiss-Prot protein existence level 1. Binding protein with a strong affinity to the bleomycin family of antibiotics. Binds to CL990; an antimitotic-antibiotic compound. From Klebsiella pneumoniae.
   7051..7172    +  polyA_signal   SV40 poly(A) signal: SV40 polyadenylation signal
   7225..8085    -  CDS            AmpR: β-lactamase; bla; confers resistance to ampicillin, carbenicillin, and related antibiotics
   8088..89      -  promoter       AmpR promoter (fragment) (across the origin): bla
