[The description below was written by a language model from this plasmid's Addgene catalogue record and pLannotate feature annotations shown in this document.]
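Description:
pD649-HAsp-HAPLN2-COMP5AP-AviTag-9xHis is a mammalian expression plasmid of about 8.1 kb built on the pD649 backbone, designed to produce human HAPLN2 (also called BRAL1, a hyaluronan and proteoglycan link protein) as a secreted, multimeric reporter fusion. It is maintained in E. coli at high copy through a ColE1/pUC-type origin and selected with ampicillin via a complete β-lactamase gene. The feature table also shows an SV40 promoter/EM7 promoter unit driving a puromycin N-acetyltransferase coding region followed by an SV40 polyadenylation signal, which could allow selection in mammalian cells. Short kanamycin-resistance, lacZα, ble and f1 ori matches are only annotated fragments.

The expression cassette uses the CMV enhancer and promoter with a portion of CMV intron A. An SP6 promoter sits just upstream of the coding sequence, which permits in vitro transcription and serves as a sequencing primer site. A leader peptide directs the protein into the secretory pathway; the name indicates an "HAsp" signal peptide, whereas the annotation tool matched a fragment of an immunoglobulin heavy chain signal sequence. HAPLN2, cloned between preserved NotI and AscI sites, is fused at its C-terminus to a segment of rat cartilage oligomeric matrix protein, known as a pentamerising coiled coil. This is followed by human placental alkaline phosphatase, an AviTag for enzymatic biotinylation and a polyhistidine tag for purification, and the cassette ends with a bGH polyadenylation signal. Pentamerisation raises avidity for weak extracellular interactions, and the phosphatase provides an enzymatic readout. This suits the construct for use as a soluble "prey" reagent in the protein–protein interaction screening of human cell-surface and secreted proteins for which the collection was made. The depositor notes that some plasmids in this collection may carry an IS4-like transposase insertion upstream of the CMV promoter.
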