Addgene plasmid #157316: pD649-HAsp-HAPLN2-COMP5AP-AviTag-9xHis
Purpose: Mammalian expression of secreted protein fused to COMP5AP-AviTag-9xHis.
Depositing lab: Chris Garcia. Depositing organization: Stanford University. Publication: A Human IgSF Cell-Surface Interactome Reveals a Complex Network of Protein-Protein Interactions. Wojtowicz WM, Vielmetter J, Fernandes RA, Siepe DH, Eastman CL, Chisholm GB, Cox S, Klock H, Anderson PW, Rue SM, Miller JJ, Glaser SM, Bragstad ML, Vance J, Lam AW, Lesley SA, Zinn K, Garcia KC. Cell. 2020 Aug 20;182(4):1027-1043.e17. doi: 10.1016/j.cell.2020.07.025. PubMed 32822567.
Backbone
  Vector backbone: pD649
  Backbone size w/o insert (bp): 7153
  Vector type: Mammalian Expression
Growth in bacteria
  Bacterial resistance: Ampicillin, 100 μg/mL
  Growth temperature: 37°C
  Growth strain: DH5alpha
  Copy number: High Copy
Gene/Insert
  Gene/Insert name: HAPLN2 (alt name: HPLN2)
  Species: H. sapiens (human)
  Insert size (bp): 942
  Entrez Gene: HAPLN2 (a.k.a. BRAL1)
  Promoter: CMV/SP6
  Tag / fusion protein: COMP5AP-AviTag-9xHis (C terminal on backbone)
  Cloning method: Restriction Enzyme; 5′ cloning site GCGGCCGC (not destroyed); 3′ cloning site GGCGCGCC (not destroyed)
  Sequencing primers: 5′ ATTTAGGTGACACTATAG; 3′ CGTCGCACTCCATCACGGTG
Resource information
  A portion of this plasmid was derived from a plasmid made by: synthesis by ThermoFisher
Terms and licenses: Academic/Nonprofit Terms; Industry Terms: Not Available to Industry
Depositor comments: Some plasmids in this collection may have an IS4-like element ISVsa5 family transposase upstream of the CMV promoter.
How to cite: pD649-HAsp-HAPLN2-COMP5AP-AviTag-9xHis was a gift from Chris Garcia (Addgene plasmid # 157316 ; http://n2t.net/addgene:157316 ; RRID:Addgene_157316)
