>Addgene plasmid #157316 | pD649-HAsp-HAPLN2-COMP5AP-AviTag-9xHis | depositor partial sequence | sequence record 303742 | insert (secreted protein)
GATCCTGCTTCTCATCCTGGACCTCATTACCTGCTGCCTCCAATCCACGAAGTGATCCACTCTCACAGAG
GCGCCACAGCCACACTGCCTTGTGTTCTGGGAACCACACCTCCTAGCTACAAAGTGCGGTGGTCCAAGGT
GGAACCCGGCGAGCTGAGAGAGACACTGATCCTGATCACCAACGGCCTGCACGCCAGAGGATATGGACCT
CTCGGAGGCAGAGCCAGAATGAGAAGAGGCCATAGACTGGACGCCAGCCTGGTTATTGCCGGCGTCAGAC
TGGAAGATGAGGGCAGATACAGATGCGAGCTGATCAACGGCATCGAGGACGAGTCTGTGGCCCTGACACT
GTCTCTGGAAGGCGTGGTGTTTCCCTATCAGCCCAGCAGAGGCAGATACCAGTTCAACTACTACGAGGCC
AAACAGGCCTGCGAGGAACAGGATGGCAGACTGGCCACATACAGCCAGCTGTATCAGGCCTGGACCGAAG
GCCTGGATTGGTGTAATGCTGGATGGCTGCTGGAAGGCAGCGTGCGGTATCCTGTTCTGACAGCTAGAGC
CCCTTGTGGCGGAAGAGGCAGACCTGGCATCAGAAGCTACGGCCCCAGAGATCGGATGAGAGACAGATAC
GACGCCTTCTGCTTCACATCTGCCCTGGCCGGACAGGTGTTCTTTGTGCCTGGTAGACTGACACTGAGCG
AAGCCCATGCCGCTTGTCGTAGAAGAGGCGCTGTGGTGGCTAAAGTGGGACATCTGTACGCCGCCTGGAA
GTTCTCTGGACTGGATCAATGTGATGGCGGCTGGCTGGCCGATGGATCTGTGCGGTTTCCTATCACAACC
CCTAGACCTAGATGCGGCGGACTGCCTGATCCAGGCGTGCGGTCTTTTGGCTTTCCTAGACCTCAGCAGG
CCGCCTACGGCACATACTGCTATGCCGAGAAT
